>Addgene plasmid #127617 | myc-KIF5B | addgene full sequence | sequence record 271902 | Addgene NGS Result
TTGTGAGCGGATAACAATTTCACACAGGAAACAGCTATGACATGATTACGAATTAATTCGAGCTCGCCCG
ACATTGATTATTGACTAGTTATTAATAGTAATCAATTACGGGGTCATTAGTTCATAGCCCATATATGGAG
TTCCGCGTTACATAACTTACGGTAAATGGCCCGCCTGGCTGACCGCCCAACGACCCCCGCCCATTGACGT
CAATAATGACGTATGTTCCCATAGTAACGCCAATAGGGACTTTCCATTGACGTCAATGGGTGGAGTATTT
ACGGTAAACTGCCCACTTGGCAGTACATCAAGTGTATCATATGCCAAGTACGCCCCCTATTGACGTCAAT
GACGGTAAATGGCCCGCCTGGCATTATGCCCAGTACATGACCTTATGGGACTTTCCTACTTGGCAGTACA
TCTACGTATTAGTCATCGCTATTACCATGGTGATGCGGTTTTGGCAGTACATCAATGGGCGTGGATAGCG
GTTTGACTCACGGGGATTTCCAAGTCTCCACCCCATTGACGTCAATGGGAGTTTGTTTTGGCACCAAAAT
CAACGGGACTTTCCAAAATGTCGTAACAACTCCGCCCCATTGACGCAAATGGGCGGTAGGCGTGTACGGT
GGGAGGTCTATATAAGCAGAGCTCGTTTAGTGAACCGTCAGATCGCCTGGAGACGCCATCCACGCTGTTT
TGACCTCCATAGAAGACACCGGGACCGATCCAGCCTCCGCGGCCGGGAACGGTGCATTGGAACGCGGATT
CCCCGTGCCAAGAGTGACGTAAGTACCGCCTATAGAGTCTATAGGCCCACCCCCTTGGCTTCGTTAGAAC
GCGGCTACAATTAATACATAACCTTATGTATCATACACATACGATTTAGGTGACACTATAGAATAACATC
CACTTTGCCTTTCTCTCCACAGGTGTCCACTCCCAGGTCCAACTGCACCTCGGTTCTATCGATTGAATTG
GCCACCATGGAGCAGAAGCTGATCTCCGAGGAGGACCTGGGATCCATGGCGGACCCGGCGGAGTGCAACA
TCAAAGTGATGTGTCGCTTCAGACCTCTCAACGAATCTGAAGTGAACCGCGGCGATAAGTACGTCGCCAA
ATTCCAGGGAGAAGACACGGTGATGATCGCGTCCAAGCCTTATGCCTTTGATCGTGTGTTCCAGTCAAGC
ACATCTCAAGAGCAAGTATACAACGACTGTGCAAAAAAGATTGTTAAAGATGTTCTTGAGGGCTATAATG
GAACAATATTTGCATATGGACAAACATCATCTGGGAAGACCCACACGATGGAGGGTAAACTTCATGATCC
AGAAGGCATGGGAATTATTCCAAGAATAGTGCAAGATATTTTTAATTATATTTACTCCATGGATGAAAAT
TTGGAATTTCATATTAAGGTTTCATATTTTGAAATATATTTGGATAAGATAAGGGACTTGTTAGATGTTT
CAAAGACTAACCTTTCAGTCCATGAAGACAAAAACCGTGTTCCCTATGTAAAGGGGTGCACAGAACGTTT
CGTGTGTAGTCCAGATGAAGTCATGGATACCATAGATGAAGGGAAATCCAACAGACATGTCGCAGTTACA
AATATGAATGAACATAGCTCTAGGAGTCACAGCATATTTCTTATTAATGTAAAACAAGAGAATACACAAA
CGGAACAGAAACTCAGTGGAAAGCTTTATCTGGTTGATTTAGCTGGCAGTGAGAAGGTTAGTAAGACTGG
GGCTGAAGGTGCTGTGCTGGATGAAGCTAAGAACATCAACAAGTCACTTTCTGCACTTGGAAATGTCATT
TCTGCTTTGGCAGAGGGCAGTACCTATGTTCCTTATCGAGATAGTAAAATGACCAGAATTCTTCAAGATT
CATTAGGTGGCAACTGTAGGACCACTATTGTCATATGCTGCTCTCCATCATCATACAATGAGTCTGAGAC
AAAGTCAACACTCCTCTTTGGTCAAAGGGCCAAAACAATTAAGAACACAGTCTGTGTCAATGTAGAGTTA
ACTGCGGAGCAGTGGAAAAAGAAGTATGAAAAAGAAAAGGAAAAAAATAAAACTCTACGGAACACTATTC
AGTGGCTGGAAAACGAGCTAAACCGTTGGCGTAACGGGGAGACAGTGCCTATTGATGAGCAGTTTGACAA
AGAGAAAGCTAATTTGGAAGCCTTCACAGCGGATAAAGATATTGCTATTACCAGTGATAAACCAGCTGCT
GCAGTCGGAATGGCTGGTAGTTTTACCGATGCTGAAAGAAGAAAGTGTGAAGAAGAACTTGCTAAATTGT
ATAAACAACTTGATGACAAGGATGAAGAGATTAACCAACAAAGCCAATTGGTAGAGAAATTGAAGACACA
AATGCTGGATCAGGAAGAGCTTCTGGCATCAACCAGAAGGGATCAAGATAATATGCAAGCTGAACTGAAT
CGCCTCCAAGCAGAAAATGATGCTTCTAAAGAAGAAGTCAAAGAAGTTTTACAGGCCTTAGAGGAACTGG
CTGTTAATTATGATCAGAAGTCTCAGGAAGTTGAAGACAAAACAAAGGAATATGAATTGCTTAGTGATGA
ATTGAATCAAAAATCTGCAACTTTAGCAAGTATTGATGCTGAGCTTCAGAAGCTGAAGGAAATGACCAAC
CACCAGAAGAAACGAGCAGCTGAAATGATGGCATCATTATTAAAAGACCTTGCAGAAATAGGAATTGCTG
TGGGGAATAACGATGTGAAGCAACCAGAAGGAACTGGTATGATAGATGAAGAGTTTACTGTTGCAAGACT
CTACATTAGCAAAATGAAATCAGAAGTAAAGACCATGGTGAAACGCTGCAAACAGCTAGAAAGCACACAG
ACTGAGAGCAACAAAAAAATGGAAGAAAATGAGAAAGAGTTAGCAGCATGCCAGCTTCGGATCTCCCAAC
ATGAAGCCAAAATCAAGTCACTGACTGAGTACCTTCAGAATGTAGAACAAAAGAAGAGGCAGCTGGAGGA
GTCTGTTGATTCCCTTGGTGAGGAGCTAGTCCAACTCCGAGCACAAGAGAAAGTCCATGAAATGGAAAAA
GAGCACTTGAACAAGGTTCAGACTGCAAATGAAGTCAAGCAAGCTGTTGAGCAGCAGATCCAGAGTCACA
GAGAAACCCACCAAAAACAAATCAGTAGTTTGCGAGATGAAGTGGAGGCAAAGGAAAAGCTAATCACTGA
CCTCCAAGACCAAAACCAGAAGATGGTGTTGGAGCAGGAACGGCTAAGGGTGGAGCATGAGAGGCTGAAG
GCTACAGACCAAGAGAAGAGCAGGAAGCTGCACGAGCTCACGGTTATGCAAGACAGACGAGAACAAGCAA
GACAAGACTTGAAGGGTTTGGAGGAGACCGTGGCAAAAGAACTTCAGACTTTACACAACCTGCGTAAGCT
CTTTGTTCAGGACTTGGCTACCAGGGTGAAAAAGAGCGCCGAGGTCGACTCTGACGACACTGGCGGCAGT
GCTGCACAGAAGCAGAAAATCTCCTTCCTTGAAAACAACCTTGAACAGCTCACCAAAGTGCACAAGCAGT
TGGTACGCGATAATGCAGATCTTCGCTGTGAGCTTCCTAAGTTAGAGAAACGGCTTAGAGCTACTGCAGA
AAGAGTGAAAGCTTTGGAGTCAGCCCTGAAAGAAGCCAAAGAAAATGCATCTCGAGACCGTAAACGCTAT
CAGCAAGAAGTAGACCGGATAAAGGAAGCAGTCAGGTCAAAGAACATGGCCAGAAGGGGACATTCTGCCC
AGATTGCAAAGCCGATCCGTCCTGGACAGCATCCAGCGGCCTCGCCAACTCACCCGGGCACAGTTCGTGG
AGGAGGCTCATTTGTTCAGAACAACCAGCCAGTGGGGCTTCGTGGTGGTGGAGGCAAGCAGTCGTAATCT
AGAATTCCTGCAGAAGCTTGGCCGCCATGGCCCAACTTGTTTATTGCAGCTTATAATGGTTACAAATAAA
GCAATAGCATCACAAATTTCACAAATAAAGCATTTTTTTCACTGCATTCTAGTTGTGGTTTGTCCAAACT
CATCAATGTATCTTATCATGTCTGGATCGGGAATTAATTCGGCGCAGCACCATGGCCTGAAATAACCTCT
GAAAGAGGAACTTGGTTAGGTACCTTCTGAGGCGGAAAGAACCAGCTGTGGAATGTGTGTCAGTTAGGGT
GTGGAAAGTCCCCAGGCTCCCCAGCAGGCAGAAGTATGCAAAGCATGCATCTCAATTAGTCAGCAACCAG
GTGTGGAAAGTCCCCAGGCTCCCCAGCAGGCAGAAGTATGCAAAGCATGCATCTCAATTAGTCAGCAACC
ATAGTCCCGCCCCTAACTCCGCCCATCCCGCCCCTAACTCCGCCCAGTTCCGCCCATTCTCCGCCCCATG
GCTGACTAATTTTTTTTATTTATGCAGAGGCCGAGGCCGCCTCGGCCTCTGAGCTATTCCAGAAGTAGTG
AGGAGGCTTTTTTGGAGGCCTAGGCTTTTGCAAAAAGCTGTTAACAGCTTGGCACTGGCCGTCGTTTTAC
AACGTCGTGACTGGGAAAACCCTGGCGTTACCCAACTTAATCGCCTTGCAGCACATCCCCCTTTCGCCAG
CTGGCGTAATAGCGAAGAGGCCCGCACCGATCGCCCTTCCCAACAGTTGCGCAGCCTGAATGGCGAATGG
CGCCTGATGCGGTATTTTCTCCTTACGCATCTGTGCGGTATTTCACACCGCATA
[142 nt withheld, positions 4745-4886]
C
[102 nt withheld, positions 4888-4989]
C
[38 nt withheld, positions 4991-5028]
CCTTTGACGTTGGAGTCCACGTTCTTT
[37 nt withheld, positions 5056-5092]
ACCCTATCTCGGGCTATTCTTTTGATTTATAAGGGATTTTGCCGATTTCGGCCTATTGGTTAAAAAATGA
GCTGATTTAACAAAAATTTAACGCGAATTTTAACAAAATATTAACGTTTACAATTTTATGGTGCACTCTC
AGTACAATCTGCTCTGATGCCGCATAGTTAAGCCAGCCCCGACACCCGCCAACACCCGCTGACGCGCCCT
GACGGGCTTGTCTGCTCCCGGCATCCGCTTACAGACAAGCTGTGACCGTCTCCGGGAGCTGCATGTGTCA
GAGGTTTTCACCGTCATCACCGAAACGCGCGAGACGAAAGGGCCTCGTGATACGCCTATTTTTATAGGTT
AATGTCATGATAATAATGGTTTCTTAGACGTCAGGTGGCACTTTTCGGGGAAATGTGCGCGGAACCCCTA
TTTGTTTATTTTTCTAAATACATTCAAATATGTATCCGCTCATGAGACAATAACCCTGATAAATGCTTCA
ATAATATTGAAAAAGGAAGAGTATGAGTATTCAACATTTCCGTGTCGCCCTTATTCCCTTTTTTGCGGCA
TTTTGCCTTCCTGTTTTTGCTCACCCAGAAACGCTGGTGAAAGTAAAAGATGCTGAAGATCAGTTGGGTG
CACGAGTGGGTTACATCGAACTGGATCTCAACAGCGGTAAGATCCTTGAGAGTTTTCGCCCCGAAGAACG
TTTTCCAATGATGAGCACTTTTAAAGTTCTGCTATGTGGCGCGGTATTATCCCGTATTGACGCCGGGCAA
GAGCAACTCGGTCGCCGCATACACTATTCTCAGAATGACTTGGTTGAGTACTCACCAGTCACAGAAAAGC
ATCTTACGGATGGCATGACAGTAAGAGAATTATGCAGTGCTGCCATAACCATGAGTGATAACACTGCGGC
CAACTTACTTCTGACAACGATCGGAGGACCGAAGGAGCTAACCGCTTTTTTGCACAACATGGGGGATCAT
GTAACTCGCCTTGATCGTTGGGAACCGGAGCTGAATGAAGCCATACCAAACGACGAGCGTGACACCACGA
TGCCTGTAGCAATGGCAACAACGTTGCGCAAACTATTAACTGGCGAACTACTTACTCTAGCTTCCCGGCA
ACAATTAATAGACTGGATGGAGGCGGATAAAGTTGCAGGACCACTTCTGCGCTCGGCCCTTCCGGCTGGC
TGGTTTATTGCTGATAAATCTGGAGCCGGTGAGCGTGGGTCTCGCGGTATCATTGCAGCACTGGGGCCAG
ATGGTAAGCCCTCCCGTATCGTAGTTATCTACACGACGGGGAGTCAGGCAACTATGGATGAACGAAATAG
ACAGATCGCTGAGATAGGTGCCTCACTGATTAAGCATTGGTAACTGTCAGACCAAGTTTACTCATATATA
CTTTAGATTGATTTAAAACTTCATTTTTAATTTAAAAGGATCTAGGTGAAGATCCTTTTTGATAATCTCA
TGACCAAAATCCCTTAACGTGAGTTTTCGTTCCACTGAGCGTCAGACCCCGTAGAAAAGATCAAAGGATC
TTCTTGAGATCCTTTTTTTCTGCGCGTAATCTGCTGCTTGCAAACAAAAAAACCACCGCTACCAGCGGTG
GTTTGTTTGCCGGATCAAGAGCTACCAACTCTTTTTCCGAAGGTAACTGGCTTCAGCAGAGCGCAGATAC
CAAATACTGTTCTTCTAGTGTAGCCGTAGTTAGGCCACCACTTCAAGAACTCTGTAGCACCGCCTACATA
CCTCGCTCTGCTAATCCTGTTACCAGTGGCTGCTGCCAGTGGCGATAAGTCGTGTCTTACCGGGTTGGAC
TCAAGACGATAGTTACCGGATAAGGCGCAGCGGTCGGGCTGAACGGGGGGTTCGTGCACACAGCCCAGCT
TGGAGCGAACGACCTACACCGAACTGAGATACCTACAGCGTGAGCTATGAGAAAGCGCCACGCTTCCCGA
AGGGAGAAAGGCGGACAGGTATCCGGTAAGCGGCAGGGTCGGAACAGGAGAGCGCACGAGGGAGCTTCCA
GGGGGAAACGCCTGGTATCTTTATAGTCCTGTCGGGTTTCGCCACCTCTGACTTGAGCGTCGATTTTTGT
GATGCTCGTCAGGGGGGCGGAGCCTATGGAAAAACGCCAGCAACGCGGCCTTTTTACGGTTCCTGGCCTT
TTGCTGGCCTTTTGCTCACATGTTCTTTCCTGCGTTATCCCCTGATTCTGTGGATAACCGTATTACCGCC
TTTGAGTGAGCTGATACCGCTCGCCGCAGCCGAACGACCGAGCGCAGCGAGTCAGTGAGCGAGGAAGCGG
AAGAGCGCCCAATACGCAAACCGCCTCTCCCCGCGCGTTGGCCGATTCATTAATGCAGCTGGCACGACAG
GTTTCCCGACTGGAAAGCGGGCAGTGAGCGCAACGCAATTAATGTGAGTTAGCTCACTCATTAGGCACCC
CAGGCTTTACACTTTATGCTTCCGGCTCGTATGTTGTGTGGAA
Features (pLannotate 1.2.2; 20 found; start..end, strand, type, name):
      1..17      +  protein_bind   lac operator: The lac repressor binds to the lac operator to inhibit transcription in E. coli. This inhibition can be relieved by adding lactose or isopropyl-β-D-thiogalactopyranoside (IPTG). lac repressor encoded by lacI
     70..449     +  enhancer       CMV enhancer: human cytomegalovirus immediate early enhancer
    450..653     +  promoter       CMV promoter: human cytomegalovirus (CMV) immediate early promoter
    789..832     +  intron         CMV intron (fragment): modified intron A from human cytomegalovirus
    884..902     +  promoter       SP6 promoter: promoter for bacteriophage SP6 RNA polymerase
    906..943     +  CDS            IgH signal sequence (fragment): signal sequence from the mouse immunoglobulin heavy chain variable region
   1026..3914    +  CDS            Kif5b: KINH_MOUSE - Also known as Khcs, Kns1. Experimental evidence at protein level: Swiss-Prot protein existence level 1. Microtubule-dependent motor required for normal distribution of mitochondria and lysosomes. May be involved in the mechanisms of growth arrest induced by exposure to DNA-damaging drugs or by cellular senescence (PubMed:9657148). Can induce formation of neurite-like membrane protrusions in non-neuronal cells in a ZFYVE27-dependent manner (PubMed:21976701). Regulates centrosome and nuclear positioning during mitotic entry. During the G2 phase of the cell cycle in a BICD2- dependen
   3954..4088    +  polyA_signal   SV40 poly(A) signal: SV40 polyadenylation signal
   4157..4514    +  promoter       SV40 promoter: SV40 enhancer and early promoter
   4533..4687    +  CDS            lacZα (fragment): LacZα fragment of β-galactosidase; lacZ fragment
   4693..4744    -  misc_feature   bom (fragment): basis of mobility region from pBR322
   4763..5218    +  rep_origin     f1 ori (sequence partly withheld): f1 bacteriophage origin of replication; arrow indicates direction of (+) strand synthesis
   5219..5268    -  misc_feature   bom (fragment): basis of mobility region from pBR322
   5370..5405    -  CDS            rop (fragment): Rop protein, which maintains plasmids at low copy number; rop
   5500..5604    +  promoter       AmpR promoter: bla
   5605..6465    +  CDS            AmpR: β-lactamase; bla; confers resistance to ampicillin, carbenicillin, and related antibiotics
   6636..7224    +  rep_origin     ori: high-copy-number ColE1/pMB1/pBR322/pUC origin of replication
   7407..7499    +  CDS            lacI (fragment): lac repressor; lacI; The lac repressor binds to the lac operator to inhibit transcription in E. coli. This inhibition can be relieved by adding lactose or isopropyl-β-D-thiogalactopyranoside (IPTG).
   7512..7533    +  protein_bind   CAP binding site: CAP binding activates transcription in the presence of cAMP. E. coli catabolite activator protein
   7548..7578    +  promoter       lac promoter: promoter for the E. coli lac operon
