[The description below was written by a language model from this plasmid's Addgene catalogue record and pLannotate feature annotations shown in this document.]
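Description:
myc-KIF5B is a mammalian expression plasmid built on the pRK5 backbone that encodes mouse KIF5B (kinesin heavy chain isoform 5B, also called Khc/Kns1/Ukhc) carrying an N-terminal myc epitope tag. The sequenced record is 7,585 nt. Propagation in E. coli relies on a high-copy ColE1/pUC-type origin and an ampicillin resistance gene (β-lactamase) driven by its own promoter. An f1 phage origin is also present, which in principle permits single-stranded DNA production. Short remnants of lacZα, lacI, rop and the pBR322 bom region, along with the lac promoter, operator and CAP site, are backbone leftovers and not functional parts of the expression unit.

Expression in mammalian cells is driven by the human cytomegalovirus immediate-early enhancer and promoter, followed by a fragment of CMV intron A. An SP6 promoter upstream of the insert could serve for in vitro transcription. The annotated Kif5b coding sequence spans about 2.9 kb and is terminated by an SV40 polyadenylation signal. The myc tag is not called as a separate feature in the automated annotation, although the catalogue places it at the N terminus, so it presumably lies in the unannotated stretch just upstream of the Kif5b ORF. A short fragment annotated as an IgH signal sequence also lies upstream, and its relevance is not explained by the record. An SV40 enhancer/early promoter region sits downstream of the poly(A) signal, with no mammalian selection marker annotated, so the plasmid appears suited to transient transfection.

The construct allows epitope-tagged expression of this microtubule-dependent motor for detection or pulldown with anti-myc antibodies. It was deposited in connection with work on HAP1–KIF5-mediated delivery of GABA-A receptors to synapses.
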