Addgene plasmid #127617: myc-KIF5B
Purpose: N-terminal myc-tagged mouse KIF5B
Depositing lab: Josef Kittler. Depositing organization: University College London. Publication: Delivery of GABAARs to synapses is mediated by HAP1-KIF5 and disrupted by mutant huntingtin. Twelvetrees AE, Yuen EY, Arancibia-Carcamo IL, MacAskill AF, Rostaing P, Lumb MJ, Humbert S, Triller A, Saudou F, Yan Z, Kittler JT. Neuron. 2010 Jan 14;65(1):53-65. doi: 10.1016/j.neuron.2009.12.007. PubMed 20152113.
Backbone
  Vector backbone: pRK5
  Vector type: Mammalian Expression
Growth in bacteria
  Bacterial resistance: Ampicillin, 100 μg/mL
  Growth temperature: 37°C
  Growth strain: DH5alpha
  Copy number: Unknown
Gene/Insert
  Gene/Insert name: KIF5B (alt name: Kinesin heavy chain isoform 5B)
  Species: M. musculus (mouse)
  Entrez Gene: Kif5b (a.k.a. Khc, Khcs, Kns1, Ukhc)
  Tag / fusion protein: myc (N terminal on insert)
Terms and licenses: Academic/Nonprofit Terms; Industry Terms: Not Available to Industry
How to cite: myc-KIF5B was a gift from Josef Kittler (Addgene plasmid # 127617 ; http://n2t.net/addgene:127617 ; RRID:Addgene_127617)
